Addgene plasmid #178449: pFUW-TetO-STAT2
Purpose: doxycycline-inducible expression of Human STAT2 in mammalian cells
Depositing lab: Filipe Pereira. Depositing organization: Center for Neuroscience and Cell Biology, University of Coimbra. Publication: Single-cell transcriptional profiling informs efficient reprogramming of human somatic cells to cross-presenting dendritic cells. Rosa FF, Pires CF, Kurochkin I, Halitzki E, Zahan T, Arh N, Zimmermannova O, Ferreira AG, Li H, Karlsson S, Scheding S, Pereira CF. Sci Immunol. 2022 Mar 4;7(69):eabg5539. doi: 10.1126/sciimmunol.abg5539. Epub 2022 Mar 4. PubMed 35245086.
Backbone
  Vector backbone: pFUW-TetO
  Vector type: Mammalian Expression, Lentiviral
Growth in bacteria
  Bacterial resistance: Ampicillin, 100 μg/mL
  Growth temperature: 37°C
  Growth strain: NEB Stable
  Copy number: High Copy
Gene/Insert
  Gene/Insert name: STAT2
  Species: H. sapiens (human)
  Insert size (bp): 2556
  GenBank ID: M97934
  Entrez Gene: STAT2 (a.k.a. IMD44, ISGF-3, P113, PTORCH3, STAT113)
  Promoter: CMV
  Cloning method: Restriction Enzyme; 5′ cloning site NheI (unknown if destroyed); 3′ cloning site BstBI (unknown if destroyed)
  Sequencing primers: 5′ TCCACGCTGTTTTGACCTCC
Terms and licenses: Academic/Nonprofit Terms; Industry Terms: Not Available to Industry
How to cite: pFUW-TetO-STAT2 was a gift from Filipe Pereira (Addgene plasmid # 178449 ; http://n2t.net/addgene:178449 ; RRID:Addgene_178449)
