[The description below was written by a language model from this plasmid's Addgene catalogue record and pLannotate feature annotations shown in this document.]
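Description:
pFUW-TetO-STAT2 is a lentiviral transfer plasmid of about 11 kb, built on the pFUW-TetO backbone for doxycycline-inducible expression of human STAT2 in mammalian cells. It is propagated in E. coli through a high-copy ColE1/pUC-type origin with ampicillin selection (AmpR), and it also carries an f1 origin. Outside the viral region, an SV40 promoter/EM7 promoter–BleoR cassette with an SV40 poly(A) signal is annotated. This cassette could confer Zeocin resistance on transfected cells or bacteria, but it lies beyond the LTRs and would not be transferred by the virus.

The viral genome is transcribed from a CMV enhancer/promoter fused to a truncated HIV-1 5′ LTR. This is followed by the Ψ packaging signal with a gag fragment, the RRE for Rev-dependent nuclear export, and the cPPT/CTS element. The payload sits downstream of these. A tetracycline response element with seven tetO copies is joined to a minimal CMV promoter, which is the "CMV" promoter listed in the catalogue entry. It drives the roughly 2.55 kb STAT2 coding sequence, cloned between NheI and BstBI sites, and no epitope tag or reporter is annotated. A WPRE follows the insert to enhance transcript stability and expression, then the 3′ LTR region and a bGH poly(A) signal.

Because the plasmid encodes no tetracycline transactivator, induction requires one, such as rtTA, to be supplied separately. Virus production likewise needs packaging and envelope functions provided in trans. STAT2 mediates type I interferon signalling as part of the ISGF3 complex. The associated publication concerns reprogramming of human somatic cells into cross-presenting dendritic cells, which suggests use for controlled factor expression in that setting.
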