Features (pLannotate 1.2.2; 32 found; start..end, strand, type, name):
     20..290     +  protein_bind   tetracycline response element: contains seven copies of the tetracycline operator tetO tetracycline repressor TetR
    301..318     +  misc_feature   MCS (fragment): pUC18/19 multiple cloning site
    323..361     +  promoter       minimal CMV promoter: human cytomegalovirus (CMV) immediate early promoter
    473..3025    +  CDS            STAT2: STAT2_HUMAN - Experimental evidence at protein level: Swiss-Prot protein existence level 1. Signal transducer and activator of transcription that mediates signaling by type I interferons (IFN-alpha and IFN-beta). Following type I IFN binding to cell surface receptors, Jak kinases (TYK2 and JAK1) are activated, leading to tyrosine phosphorylation of STAT1 and STAT2. The phosphorylated STATs dimerize, associate with IRF9/ISGF3G to form a complex termed ISGF3 transcription factor, that enters the nucleus. ISGF3 binds to the IFN stimulated response element (ISRE) to activate the transcription of i
   3035..3053    +  misc_feature   MCS (fragment): pBluescript multiple cloning site
   3053..3641    +  misc_feature   WPRE: woodchuck hepatitis virus posttranscriptional regulatory element
   3578..4159    +  CDS            nef (fragment): NEF_HV1H2 - Experimental evidence at protein level: Swiss-Prot protein existence level 1. Extracellular Nef protein targets CD4(+) T-lymphocytes for apoptosis by interacting with CXCR4 surface receptors. From Human immunodeficiency virus type 1 group M subtype B (isolate HXB2) (HIV-1).
   4166..4346    +  LTR            5' LTR (truncated): truncated 5' long terminal repeat (LTR) from HIV-1
   4378..4602    +  polyA_signal   bGH poly(A) signal: bovine growth hormone polyadenylation signal
   4606..4627    +  promoter       SV40 promoter (fragment): SV40 enhancer and early promoter
   4648..5076    +  rep_origin     f1 ori (sequence partly withheld): f1 bacteriophage origin of replication; arrow indicates direction of (+) strand synthesis
   5090..5419    +  promoter       SV40 promoter: SV40 enhancer and early promoter
   5467..5514    +  promoter       EM7 promoter: synthetic bacterial promoter&nbsp
   5533..5907    +  CDS            BleoR: antibiotic-binding protein; Sh ble from Streptoalloteichus hindustanus; confers resistance to bleomycin, phleomycin, and Zeocin™
   5917..6042    +  CDS            ble (fragment): BLE_KLEPN - Experimental evidence at protein level: Swiss-Prot protein existence level 1. Binding protein with a strong affinity to the bleomycin family of antibiotics. Binds to CL990; an antimitotic-antibiotic compound. From Klebsiella pneumoniae.
   6037..6158    +  polyA_signal   SV40 poly(A) signal: SV40 polyadenylation signal
   6229..6251    -  protein_bind   lac operator (fragment): The lac repressor binds to the lac operator to inhibit transcription in E. coli. This inhibition can be relieved by adding lactose or isopropyl-β-D-thiogalactopyranoside (IPTG). lac repressor encoded by lacI
   6255..6285    -  promoter       lac promoter: promoter for the E. coli lac operon
   6300..6321    -  protein_bind   CAP binding site: CAP binding activates transcription in the presence of cAMP. E. coli catabolite activator protein
   6334..6426    -  CDS            lacI (fragment): lac repressor; lacI; The lac repressor binds to the lac operator to inhibit transcription in E. coli. This inhibition can be relieved by adding lactose or isopropyl-β-D-thiogalactopyranoside (IPTG).
   6609..7197    -  rep_origin     ori: high-copy-number ColE1/pMB1/pBR322/pUC origin of replication
   7368..8228    -  CDS            AmpR: β-lactamase; bla; confers resistance to ampicillin, carbenicillin, and related antibiotics
   8229..8333    -  promoter       AmpR promoter: bla
   8392..8444    -  misc_feature   bom (fragment): basis of mobility region from pBR322
   8599..8978    +  enhancer       CMV enhancer: human cytomegalovirus immediate early enhancer
   8979..9178    +  promoter       CMV promoter: human cytomegalovirus (CMV) immediate early promoter
   9196..9376    +  LTR            5' LTR (truncated): truncated 5' long terminal repeat (LTR) from HIV-1
   9423..9548    +  misc_feature   HIV-1 Ψ: packaging signal of human immunodeficiency virus type 1
   9532..9895    +  CDS            HIV-1 gag (fragment): gag protein from human immunodeficiency virus 1; gag
  10041..10274   +  misc_feature   RRE: The Rev response element (RRE) of HIV-1 allows for Rev-dependent mRNA export from the nucleus to the cytoplasm.
  10651..10751   +  CDS            Rev (fragment): human immunodeficiency virus 1 (HIV-1) Rev protein; rev; enhances nuclear export of unspliced and incompletely spliced viral mRNAs
  10801..10918   +  misc_feature   cPPT/CTS: central polypurine tract and central termination sequence of HIV-1
>Addgene plasmid #178449 | pFUW-TetO-STAT2 | addgene full sequence | sequence record 352665 | Addgene NGS Result
TAGATCTCGAGTTTACCACTCCCTATCAGTGATAGAGAAAAGTGAAAGTCGAGTTTACCACTCCCTATCA
GTGATAGAGAAAAGTGAAAGTCGAGTTTACCACTCCCTATCAGTGATAGAGAAAAGTGAAAGTCGAGTTT
ACCACTCCCTATCAGTGATAGAGAAAAGTGAAAGTCGAGTTTACCACTCCCTATCAGTGATAGAGAAAAG
TGAAAGTCGAGTTTACCACTCCCTATCAGTGATAGAGAAAAGTGAAAGTCGAGTTTACCACTCCCTATCA
GTGATAGAGAAAAGTGAAAGTCGAGCTCGGTACCCGGGTCGAGGTAGGCGTGTACGGTGGGAGGCCTATA
TAAGCAGAGCTCGTTTAGTGAACCGTCAGATCGCCTGGAGACGCCATCCACGCTGTTTTGACCTCCATAG
AAGACACCGGGACCGATCCAGCCTCCGCGGCCCCGAATTCACCGGTTCTAGAATGGCGCAGTGGGAAATG
CTGCAGAATCTTGACAGCCCCTTTCAGGATCAGCTGCACCAGCTTTACTCGCACAGCCTCCTGCCTGTGG
ACATTCGACAGTACTTGGCTGTCTGGATTGAAGACCAGAACTGGCAGGAAGCTGCACTTGGGAGTGATGA
TTCCAAGGCTACCATGCTATTCTTCCACTTCTTGGATCAGCTGAACTATGAGTGTGGCCGTTGCAGCCAG
GACCCAGAGTCCTTGTTGCTGCAGCACAATTTGCGGAAATTCTGCCGGGACATTCAGCCCTTTTCCCAGG
ATCCTACCCAGTTGGCTGAGATGATCTTTAACCTCCTTCTGGAAGAAAAAAGAATTTTGATCCAGGCTCA
GAGGGCCCAATTGGAACAAGGAGAGCCAGTTCTCGAAACACCTGTGGAGAGCCAGCAACATGAGATTGAA
TCCCGGATCCTGGATTTAAGGGCTATGATGGAGAAGCTGGTAAAATCCATCAGCCAACTGAAAGACCAGC
AGGATGTCTTCTGCTTCCGATATAAGATCCAGGCCAAAGGGAAGACACCCTCTCTGGACCCCCATCAGAC
CAAAGAGCAGAAGATTCTGCAGGAAACTCTCAATGAACTGGACAAAAGGAGAAAGGAGGTGCTGGATGCC
TCCAAAGCACTGCTAGGCCGATTAACTACCCTAATCGAGCTACTGCTGCCAAAGTTGGAGGAGTGGAAGG
CCCAGCAGCAAAAAGCCTGCATCAGAGCTCCCATTGACCACGGGTTGGAACAGCTGGAGACATGGTTCAC
AGCTGGAGCAAAGCTGTTGTTTCACCTGAGGCAGCTGCTGAAGGAGCTGAAGGGACTGAGTTGCCTGGTT
AGCTATCAGGATGACCCTCTGACCAAAGGGGTGGACCTACGCAACGCCCAGGTCACAGAGTTGCTACAGC
GTCTGCTCCACAGAGCCTTTGTGGTAGAAACCCAGCCCTGCATGCCCCAAACTCCCCATCGACCCCTCAT
CCTCAAGACTGGCAGCAAGTTCACCGTCCGAACAAGGCTGCTGGTGAGACTCCAGGAAGGCAATGAGTCA
CTGACTGTGGAAGTCTCCATTGACAGGAATCCTCCTCAATTACAAGGCTTCCGGAAGTTCAACATTCTGA
CTTCAAACCAGAAAACTTTGACCCCCGAGAAGGGGCAGAGTCAGGGTTTGATTTGGGACTTTGGTTACCT
GACTCTGGTGGAGCAACGTTCAGGTGGTTCAGGAAAGGGCAGCAATAAGGGGCCACTAGGTGTGACAGAG
GAACTGCACATCATCAGCTTCACGGTCAAATATACCTACCAGGGTCTGAAGCAGGAGCTGAAAACGGACA
CCCTCCCTGTGGTGATTATTTCCAACATGAACCAGCTCTCAATTGCCTGGGCTTCAGTTCTCTGGTTCAA
TTTGCTCAGCCCAAACCTTCAGAACCAGCAGTTCTTCTCCAACCCCCCCAAGGCTCCCTGGAGCTTGCTG
GGCCCTGCTCTCAGTTGGCAGTTCTCCTCCTATGTTGGCCGAGGCCTCAACTCAGACCAGCTGAGCATGC
TGAGAAACAAGCTGTTCGGGCAGAACTGTAGGACTGAGGATCCATTATTGTCCTGGGCTGACTTCACTAA
GCGAGAGAGCCCTCCTGGCAAGTTACCATTCTGGACATGGCTGGACAAAATTCTGGAGTTAGTACATGAC
CACCTGAAGGATCTCTGGAATGATGGACGCATCATGGGCTTTGTGAGTCGGAGCCAGGAGCGCCGGCTGC
TGAAGAAGACCATGTCTGGCACCTTTCTACTGCGCTTCAGTGAATCGTCAGAAGGGGGCATTACCTGCTC
CTGGGTGGAGCACCAGGATGATGACAAGGTGCTCATCTACTCTGTGCAACCGTACACGAAGGAGGTGCTG
CAGTCACTCCCGCTGACTGAAATCATCCGCCATTACCAGTTGCTCACTGAGGAGAATATACCTGAAAACC
CACTGCGCTTCCTCTATCCCCGAATCCCCCGGGATGAAGCTTTTGGGTGCTACTACCAGGAGAAAGTTAA
TCTCCAGGAACGGAGGAAATACCTGAAACACAGGCTCATTGTGGTCTCTAATAGACAGGTGGATGAACTG
CAACAACCGCTGGAGCTTAAGCCAGAGCCAGAGCTGGAGTCATTAGAGCTGGAACTAGGGCTGGTGCCAG
AGCCAGAGCTCAGCCTGGACTTAGAGCCACTGCTGAAGGCAGGGCTGGATCTGGGGCCAGAGCTAGAGTC
TGTGCTGGAGTCCACTCTGGAGCCTGTGATAGAGCCCACACTATGCATGGTATCACAAACAGTGCCAGAG
CCAGACCAAGGACCTGTATCACAGCCAGTGCCAGAGCCAGATTTGCCCTGTGATCTGAGACATTTGAACA
CTGAGCCAATGGAAATCTTCAGAAACTGTGTAAAGATTGAAGAAATCATGCCGAATGGTGACCCACTGTT
GGCTGGCCAGAACACCGTGGATGAGGTTTACGTCTCCCGCCCCAGCCACTTCTACACTGATGGACCCTTG
ATGCCTTCTGACTTCTAGTTCGAAGATATCAAGCTTATCGATAATCAACCTCTGGATTACAAAATTTGTG
AAAGATTGACTGGTATTCTTAACTATGTTGCTCCTTTTACGCTATGTGGATACGCTGCTTTAATGCCTTT
GTATCATGCTATTGCTTCCCGTATGGCTTTCATTTTCTCCTCCTTGTATAAATCCTGGTTGCTGTCTCTT
TATGAGGAGTTGTGGCCCGTTGTCAGGCAACGTGGCGTGGTGTGCACTGTGTTTGCTGACGCAACCCCCA
CTGGTTGGGGCATTGCCACCACCTGTCAGCTCCTTTCCGGGACTTTCGCTTTCCCCCTCCCTATTGCCAC
GGCGGAACTCATCGCCGCCTGCCTTGCCCGCTGCTGGACAGGGGCTCGGCTGTTGGGCACTGACAATTCC
GTGGTGTTGTCGGGGAAATCATCGTCCTTTCCTTGGCTGCTCGCCTGTGTTGCCACCTGGATTCTGCGCG
GGACGTCCTTCTGCTACGTCCCTTCGGCCCTCAATCCAGCGGACCTTCCTTCCCGCGGCCTGCTGCCGGC
TCTGCGGCCTCTTCCGCGTCTTCGCCTTCGCCCTCAGACGAGTCGGATCTCCCTTTGGGCCGCCTCCCCG
CATCGATACCGTCGACCTCGAGACCTAGAAAAACATGGAGCAATCACAAGTAGCAATACAGCAGCTACCA
ATGCTGATTGTGCCTGGCTAGAAGCACAAGAGGAGGAGGAGGTGGGTTTTCCAGTCACACCTCAGGTACC
TTTAAGACCAATGACTTACAAGGCAGCTGTAGATCTTAGCCACTTTTTAAAAGAAAAGGGGGGACTGGAA
GGGCTAATTCACTCCCAACGAAGACAAGATATCCTTGATCTGTGGATCTACCACACACAAGGCTACTTCC
CTGATTGGCAGAACTACACACCAGGGCCAGGGATCAGATATCCACTGACCTTTGGATGGTGCTACAAGCT
AGTACCAGTTGAGCAAGAGAAGGTAGAAGAAGCCAATGAAGGAGAGAACACCCGCTTGTTACACCCTGTG
AGCCTGCATGGGATGGATGACCCGGAGAGAGAAGTATTAGAGTGGAGGTTTGACAGCCGCCTAGCATTTC
ATCACATGGCCCGAGAGCTGCATCCGGACTGTACTGGGTCTCTCTGGTTAGACCAGATCTGAGCCTGGGA
GCTCTCTGGCTAACTAGGGAACCCACTGCTTAAGCCTCAATAAAGCTTGCCTTGAGTGCTTCAAGTAGTG
TGTGCCCGTCTGTTGTGTGACTCTGGTAACTAGAGATCCCTCAGACCCTTTTAGTCAGTGTGGAAAATCT
CTAGCAGGGCCCGTTTAAACCCGCTGATCAGCCTCGACTGTGCCTTCTAGTTGCCAGCCATCTGTTGTTT
GCCCCTCCCCCGTGCCTTCCTTGACCCTGGAAGGTGCCACTCCCACTGTCCTTTCCTAATAAAATGAGGA
AATTGCATCGCATTGTCTGAGTAGGTGTCATTCTATTCTGGGGGGTGGGGTGGGGCAGGACAGCAAGGGG
GAGGATTGGGAAGACAATAGCAGGCATGCTGGGGATGCGGTGGGCTCTATGGCTTCTGAGGCGGAAAGAA
CCAGCTGGGGCTCTAGGGGGTATCCCC
[124 nt withheld, positions 4648-4771]
C
[91 nt withheld, positions 4773-4863]
A
[49 nt withheld, positions 4865-4913]
CCTTTGACGTTGGAGTCCACGTTCTTT
[37 nt withheld, positions 4941-4977]
ACCCTATCTCGGTCTATTCTTTTGATTTATAAGGGATTTTGCCGATTTCGGCCTATTGGTTAAAAAATGA
GCTGATTTAACAAAAATTTAACGCGAATTAATTCTGTGGAATGTGTGTCAGTTAGGGTGTGGAAAGTCCC
CAGGCTCCCCAGCAGGCAGAAGTATGCAAAGCATGCATCTCAATTAGTCAGCAACCAGGTGTGGAAAGTC
CCCAGGCTCCCCAGCAGGCAGAAGTATGCAAAGCATGCATCTCAATTAGTCAGCAACCATAGTCCCGCCC
CTAACTCCGCCCATCCCGCCCCTAACTCCGCCCAGTTCCGCCCATTCTCCGCCCCATGGCTGACTAATTT
TTTTTATTTATGCAGAGGCCGAGGCCGCCTCTGCCTCTGAGCTATTCCAGAAGTAGTGAGGAGGCTTTTT
TGGAGGCCTAGGCTTTTGCAAAAAGCTCCCGGGAGCTTGTATATCCATTTTCGGATCTGATCAGCACGTG
TTGACAATTAATCATCGGCATAGTATATCGGCATAGTATAATACGACAAGGTGAGGAACTAAACCATGGC
CAAGTTGACCAGTGCCGTTCCGGTGCTCACCGCGCGCGACGTCGCCGGAGCGGTCGAGTTCTGGACCGAC
CGGCTCGGGTTCTCCCGGGACTTCGTGGAGGACGACTTCGCCGGTGTGGTCCGGGACGACGTGACCCTGT
TCATCAGCGCGGTCCAGGACCAGGTGGTGCCGGACAACACCCTGGCCTGGGTGTGGGTGCGCGGCCTGGA
CGAGCTGTACGCCGAGTGGTCGGAGGTCGTGTCCACGAACTTCCGGGACGCCTCCGGGCCGGCCATGACC
GAGATCGGCGAGCAGCCGTGGGGGCGGGAGTTCGCCCTGCGCGACCCGGCCGGCAACTGCGTGCACTTCG
TGGCCGAGGAGCAGGACTGACACGTGCTACGAGATTTCGATTCCACCGCCGCCTTCTATGAAAGGTTGGG
CTTCGGAATCGTTTTCCGGGACGCCGGCTGGATGATCCTCCAGCGCGGGGATCTCATGCTGGAGTTCTTC
GCCCACCCCAACTTGTTTATTGCAGCTTATAATGGTTACAAATAAAGCAATAGCATCACAAATTTCACAA
ATAAAGCATTTTTTTCACTGCATTCTAGTTGTGGTTTGTCCAAACTCATCAATGTATCTTATCATGTCTG
TATACCGTCGACCTCTAGCTAGAGCTTGGCGTAATCATGGTCATAGCTGTTTCCTGTGTGAAATTGTTAT
CCGCTCACAATTCCACACAACATACGAGCCGGAAGCATAAAGTGTAAAGCCTGGGGTGCCTAATGAGTGA
GCTAACTCACATTAATTGCGTTGCGCTCACTGCCCGCTTTCCAGTCGGGAAACCTGTCGTGCCAGCTGCA
TTAATGAATCGGCCAACGCGCGGGGAGAGGCGGTTTGCGTATTGGGCGCTCTTCCGCTTCCTCGCTCACT
GACTCGCTGCGCTCGGTCGTTCGGCTGCGGCGAGCGGTATCAGCTCACTCAAAGGCGGTAATACGGTTAT
CCACAGAATCAGGGGATAACGCAGGAAAGAACATGTGAGCAAAAGGCCAGCAAAAGGCCAGGAACCGTAA
AAAGGCCGCGTTGCTGGCGTTTTTCCATAGGCTCCGCCCCCCTGACGAGCATCACAAAAATCGACGCTCA
AGTCAGAGGTGGCGAAACCCGACAGGACTATAAAGATACCAGGCGTTTCCCCCTGGAAGCTCCCTCGTGC
GCTCTCCTGTTCCGACCCTGCCGCTTACCGGATACCTGTCCGCCTTTCTCCCTTCGGGAAGCGTGGCGCT
TTCTCATAGCTCACGCTGTAGGTATCTCAGTTCGGTGTAGGTCGTTCGCTCCAAGCTGGGCTGTGTGCAC
GAACCCCCCGTTCAGCCCGACCGCTGCGCCTTATCCGGTAACTATCGTCTTGAGTCCAACCCGGTAAGAC
ACGACTTATCGCCACTGGCAGCAGCCACTGGTAACAGGATTAGCAGAGCGAGGTATGTAGGCGGTGCTAC
AGAGTTCTTGAAGTGGTGGCCTAACTACGGCTACACTAGAAGAACAGTATTTGGTATCTGCGCTCTGCTG
AAGCCAGTTACCTTCGGAAAAAGAGTTGGTAGCTCTTGATCCGGCAAACAAACCACCGCTGGTAGCGGTG
GTTTTTTTGTTTGCAAGCAGCAGATTACGCGCAGAAAAAAAGGATCTCAAGAAGATCCTTTGATCTTTTC
TACGGGGTCTGACGCTCAGTGGAACGAAAACTCACGTTAAGGGATTTTGGTCATGAGATTATCAAAAAGG
ATCTTCACCTAGATCCTTTTAAATTAAAAATGAAGTTTTAAATCAATCTAAAGTATATATGAGTAAACTT
GGTCTGACAGTTACCAATGCTTAATCAGTGAGGCACCTATCTCAGCGATCTGTCTATTTCGTTCATCCAT
AGTTGCCTGACTCCCCGTCGTGTAGATAACTACGATACGGGAGGGCTTACCATCTGGCCCCAGTGCTGCA
ATGATACCGCGAGACCCACGCTCACCGGCTCCAGATTTATCAGCAATAAACCAGCCAGCCGGAAGGGCCG
AGCGCAGAAGTGGTCCTGCAACTTTATCCGCCTCCATCCAGTCTATTAATTGTTGCCGGGAAGCTAGAGT
AAGTAGTTCGCCAGTTAATAGTTTGCGCAACGTTGTTGCCATTGCTACAGGCATCGTGGTGTCACGCTCG
TCGTTTGGTATGGCTTCATTCAGCTCCGGTTCCCAACGATCAAGGCGAGTTACATGATCCCCCATGTTGT
GCAAAAAAGCGGTTAGCTCCTTCGGTCCTCCGATCGTTGTCAGAAGTAAGTTGGCCGCAGTGTTATCACT
CATGGTTATGGCAGCACTGCATAATTCTCTTACTGTCATGCCATCCGTAAGATGCTTTTCTGTGACTGGT
GAGTACTCAACCAAGTCATTCTGAGAATAGTGTATGCGGCGACCGAGTTGCTCTTGCCCGGCGTCAATAC
GGGATAATACCGCGCCACATAGCAGAACTTTAAAAGTGCTCATCATTGGAAAACGTTCTTCGGGGCGAAA
ACTCTCAAGGATCTTACCGCTGTTGAGATCCAGTTCGATGTAACCCACTCGTGCACCCAACTGATCTTCA
GCATCTTTTACTTTCACCAGCGTTTCTGGGTGAGCAAAAACAGGAAGGCAAAATGCCGCAAAAAAGGGAA
TAAGGGCGACACGGAAATGTTGAATACTCATACTCTTCCTTTTTCAATATTATTGAAGCATTTATCAGGG
TTATTGTCTCATGAGCGGATACATATTTGAATGTATTTAGAAAAATAAACAAATAGGGGTTCCGCGCACA
TTTCCCCGAAAAGTGCCACCTGACGTCGACGGATCGGGAGATCTCCCGATCCCCTATGGTGCACTCTCAG
TACAATCTGCTCTGATGCCGCATAGTTAAGCCAGTATCTGCTCCCTGCTTGTGTGTTGGAGGTCGCTGAG
TAGTGCGCGAGCAAAATTTAAGCTACAACAAGGCAAGGCTTGACCGACAATTGCATGAAGAATCTGCTTA
GGGTTAGGCGTTTTGCGCTGCTTCGCGATGTACGGGCCAGATATACGCGTTGACATTGATTATTGACTAG
TTATTAATAGTAATCAATTACGGGGTCATTAGTTCATAGCCCATATATGGAGTTCCGCGTTACATAACTT
ACGGTAAATGGCCCGCCTGGCTGACCGCCCAACGACCCCCGCCCATTGACGTCAATAATGACGTATGTTC
CCATAGTAACGCCAATAGGGACTTTCCATTGACGTCAATGGGTGGAGTATTTACGGTAAACTGCCCACTT
GGCAGTACATCAAGTGTATCATATGCCAAGTACGCCCCCTATTGACGTCAATGACGGTAAATGGCCCGCC
TGGCATTATGCCCAGTACATGACCTTATGGGACTTTCCTACTTGGCAGTACATCTACGTATTAGTCATCG
CTATTACCATGGTGATGCGGTTTTGGCAGTACATCAATGGGCGTGGATAGCGGTTTGACTCACGGGGATT
TCCAAGTCTCCACCCCATTGACGTCAATGGGAGTTTGTTTTGGCACCAAAATCAACGGGACTTTCCAAAA
TGTCGTAACAACTCCGCCCCATTGACGCAAATGGGCGGTAGGCGTGTACGGTGGGAGGTCTATATAAGCA
GCGCGTTTTGCCTGTACTGGGTCTCTCTGGTTAGACCAGATCTGAGCCTGGGAGCTCTCTGGCTAACTAG
GGAACCCACTGCTTAAGCCTCAATAAAGCTTGCCTTGAGTGCTTCAAGTAGTGTGTGCCCGTCTGTTGTG
TGACTCTGGTAACTAGAGATCCCTCAGACCCTTTTAGTCAGTGTGGAAAATCTCTAGCAGTGGCGCCCGA
ACAGGGACTTGAAAGCGAAAGGGAAACCAGAGGAGCTCTCTCGACGCAGGACTCGGCTTGCTGAAGCGCG
CACGGCAAGAGGCGAGGGGCGGCGACTGGTGAGTACGCCAAAAATTTTGACTAGCGGAGGCTAGAAGGAG
AGAGATGGGTGCGAGAGCGTCAGTATTAAGCGGGGGAGAATTAGATCGCGATGGGAAAAAATTCGGTTAA
GGCCAGGGGGAAAGAAAAAATATAAATTAAAACATATAGTATGGGCAAGCAGGGAGCTAGAACGATTCGC
AGTTAATCCTGGCCTGTTAGAAACATCAGAAGGCTGTAGACAAATACTGGGACAGCTACAACCATCCCTT
CAGACAGGATCAGAAGAACTTAGATCATTATATAATACAGTAGCAACCCTCTATTGTGTGCATCAAAGGA
TAGAGATAAAAGACACCAAGGAAGCTTTAGACAAGATAGAGGAAGAGCAAAACAAAAGTAAGACCACCGC
ACAGCAAGCGGCCGCTGATCTTCAGACCTGGAGGAGGAGATATGAGGGACAATTGGAGAAGTGAATTATA
TAAATATAAAGTAGTAAAAATTGAACCATTAGGAGTAGCACCCACCAAGGCAAAGAGAAGAGTGGTGCAG
AGAGAAAAAAGAGCAGTGGGAATAGGAGCTTTGTTCCTTGGGTTCTTGGGAGCAGCAGGAAGCACTATGG
GCGCAGCGTCAATGACGCTGACGGTACAGGCCAGACAATTATTGTCTGGTATAGTGCAGCAGCAGAACAA
TTTGCTGAGGGCTATTGAGGCGCAACAGCATCTGTTGCAACTCACAGTCTGGGGCATCAAGCAGCTCCAG
GCAAGAATCCTGGCTGTGGAAAGATACCTAAAGGATCAACAGCTCCTGGGGATTTGGGGTTGCTCTGGAA
AACTCATTTGCACCACTGCTGTGCCTTGGAATGCTAGTTGGAGTAATAAATCTCTGGAACAGATTTGGAA
TCACACGACCTGGATGGAGTGGGACAGAGAAATTAACAATTACACAAGCTTAATACACTCCTTAATTGAA
GAATCGCAAAACCAGCAAGAAAAGAATGAACAAGAATTATTGGAATTAGATAAATGGGCAAGTTTGTGGA
ATTGGTTTAACATAACAAATTGGCTGTGGTATATAAAATTATTCATAATGATAGTAGGAGGCTTGGTAGG
TTTAAGAATAGTTTTTGCTGTACTTTCTATAGTGAATAGAGTTAGGCAGGGATATTCACCATTATCGTTT
CAGACCCACCTCCCAACCCCGAGGGGACCCGACAGGCCCGAAGGAATAGAAGAAGAAGGTGGAGAGAGAG
ACAGAGACAGATCCATTCGATTAGTGAACGGATCGGCACTGCGTGCGCCAATTCTGCAGACAAATGGCAG
TATTCATCCACAATTTTAAAAGAAAAGGGGGGATTGGGGGGTACAGTGCAGGGGAAAGAATAGTAGACAT
AATAGCAACAGACATACAAACTAAAGAATTACAAAAACAAATTACAAAAATTCAAAATTTTCGGGTTTAT
TACAGGGACAGCAGAGATCCAGTTTGGT
